>Addgene plasmid #74847 | pGWB505 | depositor full sequence | sequence record 141522 | pGWB505 sequence 12735 bps
TTTCACGCCCTTTTAAATATCCGATTATTCTAATAAACGCTCTTTTCTCTTAGGTTTACCCGCCAATATA
TCCTGTCAAACACTGATAGTTTAAACTGAAGGCGGGAAACGACAATCTGATCCAAGCTCAAGCTGCTCTA
GCATTCGCCATTCAGGCTGCGCAACTGTTGGGAAGGGCGATCGGTGCGGGCCTCTTCGCTATTACGCCAG
CTGGCGAAAGGGGGATGTGCTGCAAGGCGATTAAGTTGGGTAACGCCAGGGTTTTCCCAGTCACGACGTT
GTAAAACGACGGCCAGTGCCAAGCTTGCATGCCTGCAGGTCCCCAGATTAGCCTTTTCAATTTCAGAAAG
AATGCTAACCCACAGATGGTTAGAGAGGCTTACGCAGCAGGTCTCATCAAGACGATCTACCCGAGCAATA
ATCTCCAGGAAATCAAATACCTTCCCAAGAAGGTTAAAGATGCAGTCAAAAGATTCAGGACTAACTGCAT
CAAGAACACAGAGAAAGATATATTTCTCAAGATCAGAAGTACTATTCCAGTATGGACGATTCAAGGCTTG
CTTCACAAACCAAGGCAAGTAATAGAGATTGGAGTCTCTAAAAAGGTAGTTCCCACTGAATCAAAGGCCA
TGGAGTCAAAGATTCAAATAGAGGACCTAACAGAACTCGCCGTAAAGACTGGCGAACAGTTCATACAGAG
TCTCTTACGACTCAATGACAAGAAGAAAATCTTCGTCAACATGGTGGAGCACGACACACTTGTCTACTCC
AAAAATATCAAAGATACAGTCTCAGAAGACCAAAGGGCAATTGAGACTTTTCAACAAAGGGTAATATCCG
GAAACCTCCTCGGATTCCATTGCCCAGCTATCTGTCACTTTATTGTGAAGATAGTGGAAAAGGAAGGTGG
CTCCTACAAATGCCATCATTGCGATAAAGGAAAGGCCATCGTTGAAGATGCCTCTGCCGACAGTGGTCCC
AAAGATGGACCCCCACCCACGAGGAGCATCGTGGAAAAAGAAGACGTTCCAACCACGTCTTCAAAGCAAG
TGGATTGATGTGATATCTCCACTGACGTAAGGGATGACGCACAATCCCACTATCCTTCGCAAGACCCTTC
CTCTATATAAGGAAGTTCATTTCATTTGGAGAGAACACGGGGGACTCTAGAGTTATCAACAAGTTTGTAC
AAAAAAGCTGAACGAGAAACGTAAAATGATATAAATATCAATATATTAAATTAGATTTTGCATAAAAAAC
AGACTACATAATACTGTAAAACACAACATATCCAGTCACTATGGCGGCCCCTCGAGGGGCCGCATTAGGC
ACCCCAGGCTTTACACTTTATGCTTCCGGCTCGTATAATGTGTGGATTTTGAGTTAGGATCCGTCGAGAT
TTTCAGGAGCTAAGGAAGCTAAAATGGAGAAAAAAATCACTGGATATACCACCGTTGATATATCCCAATG
GCATCGTAAAGAACATTTTGAGGCATTTCAGTCAGTTGCTCAATGTACCTATAACCAGACCGTTCAGCTG
GATATTACGGCCTTTTTAAAGACCGTAAAGAAAAATAAGCACAAGTTTTATCCGGCCTTTATTCACATTC
TTGCCCGCCTGATGAATGCTCATCCGGAATTCCGTATGGCAATGAAAGACGGTGAGCTGGTGATATGGGA
TAGTGTTCACCCTTGTTACACCGTTTTCCATGAGCAAACTGAAACGTTTTCATCGCTCTGGAGTGAATAC
CACGACGATTTCCGGCAGTTTCTACACATATATTCGCAAGATGTGGCGTGTTACGGTGAAAACCTGGCCT
ATTTCCCTAAAGGGTTTATTGAGAATATGTTTTTCGTCTCAGCCAATCCCTGGGTGAGTTTCACCAGTTT
TGATTTAAACGTGGCCAATATGGACAACTTCTTCGCCCCCGTTTTCACCATGGGCAAATATTATACGCAA
GGCGACAAGGTGCTGATGCCGCTGGCGATTCAGGTTCATCATGCCGTTTGTGATGGCTTCCATGTCGGCA
GAATGCTTAATGAATTACAACAGTACTGCGATGAGTGGCAGGGCGGGGCGTAATCTAGAGGATCCGGCTT
ACTAAAAGCCAGATAACAGTATGCGTATTTGCGCGCTGATTTTTGCGGTATAAGAATATATACTGATATG
TATACCCGAAGTATGTCAAAAAGAGGTATGCTATGAAGCAGCGTATTACAGTGACAGTTGACAGCGACAG
CTATCAGTTGCTCAAGGCATATATGATGTCAATATCTCCGGTCTGGTAAGCACAACCATGCAGAATGAAG
CCCGTCGTCTGCGTGCCGAACGCTGGAAAGCGGAAAATCAGGAAGGGATGGCTGAGGTCGCCCGGTTTAT
TGAAATGAACGGCTCTTTTGCTGACGAGAACAGGGGCTGGTGAAATGCAGTTTAAGGTTTACACCTATAA
AAGAGAGAGCCGTTATCGTCTGTTTGTGGATGTACAGAGTGATATTATTGACACGCCCGGGCGACGGATG
GTGATCCCCCTGGCCAGTGCACGTCTGCTGTCAGATAAAGTCCCCCGTGAACTTTACCCGGTGGTGCATA
TCGGGGATGAAAGCTGGCGCATGATGACCACCGATATGGCCAGTGTGCCGGTCTCCGTTATCGGGGAAGA
AGTGGCTGATCTCAGCCACCGCGAAAATGACATCAAAAACGCCATTAACCTGATGTTCTGGGGAATATAA
ATGTCAGGCTCCCTTATACACAGCCAGTCTGCAGGTCGACCATAGTGACTGGATATGTTGTGTTTTACAG
TATTATGTAGTCTGTTTTTTATGCAAAATCTAATTTAATATATTGATATTTATATCATTTTACGTTTCTC
GTTCAGCTTTCTTGTACAAAGTGGTTCGATCTAGAGGATCCATGGTGAGCAAGGGCGAGGAGCTGTTCAC
CGGGGTGGTGCCCATCCTGGTCGAGCTGGACGGCGACGTGAACGGCCACAAGTTCAGCGTGTCCGGCGAG
GGCGAGGGCGATGCCACCTACGGCAAGCTGACCCTGAAGTTCATCTGCACCACCGGCAAGCTGCCCGTGC
CCTGGCCCACCCTCGTGACCACCTTCACCTACGGCGTGCAGTGCTTCAGCCGCTACCCCGACCACATGAA
GCAGCACGACTTCTTCAAGTCCGCCATGCCCGAAGGCTACGTCCAGGAGCGCACCATCTTCTTCAAGGAC
GACGGCAACTACAAGACCCGCGCCGAGGTGAAGTTCGAGGGCGACACCCTGGTGAACCGCATCGAGCTGA
AGGGCATCGACTTCAAGGAGGACGGCAACATCCTGGGGCACAAGCTGGAGTACAACTACAACAGCCACAA
CGTCTATATCATGGCCGACAAGCAGAAGAACGGCATCAAGGTGAACTTCAAGATCCGCCACAACATCGAG
GACGGCAGCGTGCAGCTCGCCGACCACTACCAGCAGAACACCCCCATCGGCGACGGCCCCGTGCTGCTGC
CCGACAACCACTACCTGAGCACCCAGTCCGCCCTGAGCAAAGACCCCAACGAGAAGCGCGATCACATGGT
CCTGCTGGAGTTCGTGACCGCCGCCGGGATCACTCACGGCATGGACGAGCTGTACAAGTAAAGCGGCCCG
AGCTCGAATTTCCCCGATCGTTCAAACATTTGGCAATAAAGTTTCTTAAGATTGAATCCTGTTGCCGGTC
TTGCGATGATTATCATATAATTTCTGTTGAATTACGTTAAGCATGTAATAATTAACATGTAATGCATGAC
GTTATTTATGAGATGGGTTTTTATGATTAGAGTCCCGCAATTATACATTTAATACGCGATAGAAAACAAA
ATATAGCGCGCAAACTAGGATAAATTATCGCGCGCGGTGTCATCTATGTTACTAGATCGGGAATTGGTTC
CGGAACCAATTCGTAATCATGGTCATAGCTGTTTCCTGTGTGAAATTGTTATCCGCTCACAATTCCACAC
AACATACGAGCCGGAAGCATAAAGTGTAAAGCCTGGGGTGCCTAATGAGTGAGCTAACTCACATTAGGCT
GAATTAGGCGCGCCTATTTCTATTAATTCCCGATCTAGTAACATAGATGACACCGCGCGCGATAATTTAT
CCTAGTTTGCGCGCTATATTTTGTTTTCTATCGCGTATTAAATGTATAATTGCGGGACTCTAATCATAAA
AACCCATCTCATAAATAACGTCATGCATTACATGTTAATTATTACATGCTTAACGTAATTCAACAGAAAT
TATATGATAATCATCGCAAGACCGGCAACAGGATTCAATCTTAAGAAACTTTATTGCCAAATGTTTGAAC
GATCGGGGAAATTCGGGGGATCGATCCCGCGAACTGTGGACGAGAACTGTGCCACCAAGCGTAAGGCCGT
TCTCTCGCATTTGCCTTGCTAGGCTCGCGCGAGTTGCTGGCTGAGGCGTTCTCGAAATCAGCTCTTGTTC
GGTCGGCATCTACTCTATTCCTTTGCCCTCGGACGAGTGCTGGGGCGTCGGTTTCCACTATCGGCGAGTA
CTTCTACACAGCCATCGGTCCAGACGGCCGCGCTTCTGCGGGCGATTTGTGTACGCCCGACAGTCCCGGC
TCCGGATCGGACGATTGCGTCGCATCGACCCTGCGCCCAAGCTGCATCATCGAAATTGCCGTCAACCAAG
CTCTGATAGAGTTGGTCAAGACCAATGCGGAGCATATACGCCCGGAGCCGCGGCGATCCTGCAAGCTCCG
GATGCCTCCGCTCGAAGTAGCGCGTCTGCTGCTCCATACAAGCCAACCACGGCCTCCAGAAGAAGATGTT
GGCGACCTCGTATTGGGAATCCCCGAACATCGCCTCGCTCCAGTCAATGACCGCTGTTATGCGGCCATTG
TCCGTCAGGACATTGTTGGAGCCGAAATCCGCGTGCACGAGGTGCCGGACTTCGGGGCAGTCCTCGGCCC
AAAGCATCAGCTCATCGAGAGCCTGCGCGACGGACGCACTGACGGTGTCGTCCATCACAGTTTGCCAGTG
ATACACATGGGGATCAGCAATCGCGCATATGAAATCACGCCATGTAGTGTATTGACCGATTCCTTGCGGT
CCGAATGGGCCGAACCCGCTCGTCTGGCTAAGATCGGCCGCAGCGATCGCATCCATGGCCTCCGCGACCG
GCTGCAGAACAGCGGGCAGTTCGGTTTCAGGCAGGTCTTGCAACGTGACACCCTGTGCACGGCGGGAGAT
GCAATAGGTCAGGCTCTCGCTGAATGCCCCAATGTCAAGCACTTCCGGAATCGGGAGCGCGGCCGATGCA
AAGTGCCGATAAACATAACGATCTTTGTAGAAACCATCGGCGCAGCTATTTACCCGCAGGACATATCCAC
GCCCTCCTACATCGAAGCTGAAAGCACGAGATTCTTCGCCCTCCGAGAGCTGCATCAGGTCGGAGACGCT
GTCGAACTTTTCGATCAGAAACTTCTCGACAGACGTCGCGGTGAGTTCAGGCTTTTTCATATCTTATTGC
CCCCCGGGATCAGATCTGGATTGAGAGTGAATATGAGACTCTAATTGGATACCGAGGGGAATTTATGGAA
CGTCAGTGGAGCATTTTTGACAAGAAATATTTGCTAGCTGATAGTGACCTTAGGCGACTTTTGAACGCGC
AATAATGGTTTCTGACGTATGTGCTTAGCTCATTAAACTCCAGAAACCCGCGGCTGAGTGGCTCCTTCAA
CGTTGCGGTTCTGTCAGTTCCAAACGTAAAACGGCTTGTCCCGCGTCATCGGCGGGGGTCATAACGTGAC
TCCCTTAATTCTCCGCTCATGATCTTGATCCCCTGCGCCATCAGATCCTTGGCGGCAAGAAAGCCATCCA
GTTTACTTTGCAGGGCTTCCCAACCTTACCAGAGGGCGCCCCAGCTGGCAATTCCGGTTCGCTTGCTGTC
CATAAAACCGCCCAGTCTAGCTATCGCCATGTAAGCCCACTGCAAGCTACCTGCTTTCTCTTTGCGCTTG
CGTTTTCCCTTGTCCAGATAGCCCAGTAGCTGACATTCATCCGGGGTCAGCACCGTTTCTGCGGACTGGC
TTTCTACGTGTTCCGCTTCCTTTAGCAGCCCTTGCGCCCTGAGTGCTTGCGGCAGCGTGAAGCTGATCCG
TCGAGATTAATAGAAATAAATTCAGCCTAATTCGGCGTTAATTCAGTACATTAAAAACGTCCGCAATGTG
TTATTAAGTTGTCTAAGCGTCAATTTGTTTACACCACAATATATCCTGCCACCAGCCAGCCAACAGCTCC
CCGACCGGCAGCTCGGCACAAAATCACCACTCGATACAGGCAGCCCATCAGTCCGGGACGGCGTCAGCGG
GAGAGCCGTTGTAAGGCGGCAGACTTTGCTCATGTTACCGATGCTATTCGGAAGAACGGCAACTAAGCTG
CCGGGTTTGAAACACGGATGATCTCGCGGAGGGTAGCATGTTGATTGTAACGATGACAGAGCGTTGCTGC
CTGTGATCAATTCGGGCACGAACCCAGTGGACATAAGCCTGTTCGGTTCGTAAGCTGTAATGCAAGTAGC
GTATGCGCTCACGCAACTGGTCCAGAACCTTGACCGAACGCAGCGGTGGTAACGGCGCAGTGGCGGTTTT
CATGGCTTGTTATGACTGTTTTTTTGGGGTACAGTCTATGCCTCGGGCATCCAAGCAGCAAGCGCGTTAC
GCCGTGGGTCGATGTTTGATGTTATGGAGCAGCAACGATGTTACGCAGCAGGGCAGTCGCCCTAAAACAA
AGTTAAACATCATGGGGGAAGCGGTGATCGCCGAAGTATCGACTCAACTATCAGAGGTAGTTGGCGTCAT
CGAGCGCCATCTCGAACCGACGTTGCTGGCCGTACATTTGTACGGCTCCGCAGTGGATGGCGGCCTGAAG
CCACACAGTGATATTGATTTGCTGGTTACGGTGACCGTAAGGCTTGATGAAACAACGCGGCGAGCTTTGA
TCAACGACCTTTTGGAAACTTCGGCTTCCCCTGGAGAGAGCGAGATTCTCCGCGCTGTAGAAGTCACCAT
TGTTGTGCACGACGACATCATTCCGTGGCGTTATCCAGCTAAGCGCGAACTGCAATTTGGAGAATGGCAG
CGCAATGACATTCTTGCAGGTATCTTCGAGCCAGCCACGATCGACATTGATCTGGCTATCTTGCTGACAA
AAGCAAGAGAACATAGCGTTGCCTTGGTAGGTCCAGCGGCGGAGGAACTCTTTGATCCGGTTCCTGAACA
GGATCTATTTGAGGCGCTAAATGAAACCTTAACGCTATGGAACTCGCCGCCCGACTGGGCTGGCGATGAG
CGAAATGTAGTGCTTACGTTGTCCCGCATTTGGTACAGCGCAGTAACCGGCAAAATCGCGCCGAAGGATG
TCGCTGCCGACTGGGCAATGGAGCGCCTGCCGGCCCAGTATCAGCCCGTCATACTTGAAGCTAGACAGGC
TTATCTTGGACAAGAAGAAGATCGCTTGGCCTCGCGCGCAGATCAGTTGGAAGAATTTGTCCACTACGTG
AAAGGCGAGATCACCAAGGTAGTCGGCAAATAATGTCTAGCTAGAAATTCGTTCAAGCCGACGCCGCTTC
GCGGCGCGGCTTAACTCAAGCGTTAGATGCACTAAGCACATAATTGCTCACAGCCAAACTATCAGGTCAA
GTCTGCTTTTATTATTTTTAAGCGTGCATAATAAGCCCTACACAAATTGGGAGATATATCATGCATGACC
AAAATCCCTTAACGTGAGTTTTCGTTCCACTGAGCGTCAGACCCCGTAGAAAAGATCAAAGGATCTTCTT
GAGATCCTTTTTTTCTGCGCGTAATCTGCTGCTTGCAAACAAAAAAACCACCGCTACCAGCGGTGGTTTG
TTTGCCGGATCAAGAGCTACCAACTCTTTTTCCGAAGGTAACTGGCTTCAGCAGAGCGCAGATACCAAAT
ACTGTCCTTCTAGTGTAGCCGTAGTTAGGCCACCACTTCAAGAACTCTGTAGCACCGCCTACATACCTCG
CTCTGCTAATCCTGTTACCAGTGGCTGCTGCCAGTGGCGATAAGTCGTGTCTTACCGGGTTGGACTCAAG
ACGATAGTTACCGGATAAGGCGCAGCGGTCGGGCTGAACGGGGGGTTCGTGCACACAGCCCAGCTTGGAG
CGAACGACCTACACCGAACTGAGATACCTACAGCGTGAGCTATGAGAAAGCGCCACGCTTCCCGAAGGGA
GAAAGGCGGACAGGTATCCGGTAAGCGGCAGGGTCGGAACAGGAGAGCGCACGAGGGAGCTTCCAGGGGG
AAACGCCTGGTATCTTTATAGTCCTGTCGGGTTTCGCCACCTCTGACTTGAGCGTCGATTTTTGTGATGC
TCGTCAGGGGGGCGGAGCCTATGGAAAAACGCCAGCAACGCGGCCTTTTTACGGTTCCTGGCCTTTTGCT
GGCCTTTTGCTCACATGTTCTTTCCTGCGTTATCCCCTGATTCTGTGGATAACCGTATTACCGCCTTTGA
GTGAGCTGATACCGCTCGCCGCAGCCGAACGACCGAGCGCAGCGAGTCAGTGAGCGAGGAAGCGGAAGAG
CGCCTGATGCGGTATTTTCTCCTTACGCATCTGTGCGGTATTTCACACCGCATATGGTGCACTCTCAGTA
CAATCTGCTCTGATGCCGCATAGTTAAGCCAGTATACACTCCGCTATCGCTACGTGACTGGGTCATGGCT
GCGCCCCGACACCCGCCAACACCCGCTGACGCGCCCTGACGGGCTTGTCTGCTCCCGGCATCCGCTTACA
GACAAGCTGTGACCGTCTCCGGGAGCTGCATGTGTCAGAGGTTTTCACCGTCATCACCGAAACGCGCGAG
GCAGGGTGCCTTGATGTGGGCGCCGGCGGTCGAGTGGCGACGGCGCGGCTTGTCCGCGCCCTGGTAGATT
GCCTGGCCGTAGGCCAGCCATTTTTGAGCGGCCAGCGGCCGCGATAGGCCGACGCGAAGCGGCGGGGCGT
AGGGAGCGCAGCGACCGAAGGGTAGGCGCTTTTTGCAGCTCTTCGGCTGTGCGCTGGCCAGACAGTTATG
CACAGGCCAGGCGGGTTTTAAGAGTTTTAATAAGTTTTAAAGAGTTTTAGGCGGAAAAATCGCCTTTTTT
CTCTTTTATATCAGTCACTTACATGTGTGACCGGTTCCCAATGTACGGCTTTGGGTTCCCAATGTACGGG
TTCCGGTTCCCAATGTACGGCTTTGGGTTCCCAATGTACGTGCTATCCACAGGAAAGAGACCTTTTCGAC
CTTTTTCCCCTGCTAGGGCAATTTGCCCTAGCATCTGCTCCGTACATTAGGAACCGGCGGATGCTTCGCC
CTCGATCAGGTTGCGGTAGCGCATGACTAGGATCGGGCCAGCCTGCCCCGCCTCCTCCTTCAAATCGTAC
TCCGGCAGGTCATTTGACCCGATCAGCTTGCGCACGGTGAAACAGAACTTCTTGAACTCTCCGGCGCTGC
CACTGCGTTCGTAGATCGTCTTGAACAACCATCTGGCTTCTGCCTTGCCTGCGGCGCGGCGTGCCAGGCG
GTAGAGAAAACGGCCGATGCCGGGATCGATCAAAAAGTAATCGGGGTGAACCGTCAGCACGTCCGGGTTC
TTGCCTTCTGTGATCTCGCGGTACATCCAATCAGCTAGCTCGATCTCGATGTACTCCGGCCGCCCGGTTT
CGCTCTTTACGATCTTGTAGCGGCTAATCAAGGCTTCACCCTCGGATACCGTCACCAGGCGGCCGTTCTT
GGCCTTCTTCGTACGCTGCATGGCAACGTGCGTGGTGTTTAACCGAATGCAGGTTTCTACCAGGTCGTCT
TTCTGCTTTCCGCCATCGGCTCGCCGGCAGAACTTGAGTACGTCCGCAACGTGTGGACGGAACACGCGGC
CGGGCTTGTCTCCCTTCCCTTCCCGGTATCGGTTCATGGATTCGGTTAGATGGGAAACCGCCATCAGTAC
CAGGTCGTAATCCCACACACTGGCCATGCCGGCCGGCCCTGCGGAAACCTCTACGTGCCCGTCTGGAAGC
TCGTAGCGGATCACCTCGCCAGCTCGTCGGTCACGCTTCGACAGACGGAAAACGGCCACGTCCATGATGC
TGCGACTATCGCGGGTGCCCACGTCATAGAGCATCGGAACGAAAAAATCTGGTTGCTCGTCGCCCTTGGG
CGGCTTCCTAATCGACGGCGCACCGGCTGCCGGCGGTTGCCGGGATTCTTTGCGGATTCGATCAGCGGCC
GCTTGCCACGATTCACCGGGGCGTGCTTCTGCCTCGATGCGTTGCCGCTGGGCGGCCTGCGCGGCCTTCA
ACTTCTCCACCAGGTCATCACCCAGCGCCGCGCCGATTTGTACCGGGCCGGATGGTTTGCGACCGCTCAC
GCCGATTCCTCGGGCTTGGGGGTTCCAGTGCCATTGCAGGGCCGGCAGACAACCCAGCCGCTTACGCCTG
GCCAACCGCCCGTTCCTCCACACATGGGGCATTCCACGGCGTCGGTGCCTGGTTGTTCTTGATTTTCCAT
GCCGCCTCCTTTAGCCGCTAAAATTCATCTACTCATTTATTCATTTGCTCATTTACTCTGGTAGCTGCGC
GATGTATTCAGATAGCAGCTCGGTAATGGTCTTGCCTTGGCGTACCGCGTACATCTTCAGCTTGGTGTGA
TCCTCCGCCGGCAACTGAAAGTTGACCCGCTTCATGGCTGGCGTGTCTGCCAGGCTGGCCAACGTTGCAG
CCTTGCTGCTGCGTGCGCTCGGACGGCCGGCACTTAGCGTGTTTGTGCTTTTGCTCATTTTCTCTTTACC
TCATTAACTCAAATGAGTTTTGATTTAATTTCAGCGGCCAGCGCCTGGACCTCGCGGGCAGCGTCGCCCT
CGGGTTCTGATTCAAGAACGGTTGTGCCGGCGGCGGCAGTGCCTGGGTAGCTCACGCGCTGCGTGATACG
GGACTCAAGAATGGGCAGCTCGTACCCGGCCAGCGCCTCGGCAACCTCACCGCCGATGCGCGTGCCTTTG
ATCGCCCGCGACACGACAAAGGCCGCTTGTAGCCTTCCATCCGTGACCTCAATGCGCTGCTTAACCAGCT
CCACCAGGTCGGCGGTGGCCCATATGTCGTAAGGGCTTGGCTGCACCGGAATCAGCACGAAGTCGGCTGC
CTTGATCGCGGACACAGCCAAGTCCGCCGCCTGGGGCGCTCCGTCGATCACTACGAAGTCGCGCCGGCCG
ATGGCCTTCACGTCGCGGTCAATCGTCGGGCGGTCGATGCCGACAACGGTTAGCGGTTGATCTTCCCGCA
CGGCCGCCCAATCGCGGGCACTGCCCTGGGGATCGGAATCGACTAACAGAACATCGGCCCCGGCGAGTTG
CAGGGCGCGGGCTAGATGGGTTGCGATGGTCGTCTTGCCTGACCCGCCTTTCTGGTTAAGTACAGCGATA
ACCTTCATGCGTTCCCCTTGCGTATTTGTTTATTTACTCATCGCATCATATACGCAGCGACCGCATGACG
CAAGCTGTTTTACTCAAATACACATCACCTTTTTAGACGGCGGCGCTCGGTTTCTTCAGCGGCCAAGCTG
GCCGGCCAGGCCGCCAGCTTGGCATCAGACAAACCGGCCAGGATTTCATGCAGCCGCACGGTTGAGACGT
GCGCGGGCGGCTCGAACACGTACCCGGCCGCGATCATCTCCGCCTCGATCTCTTCGGTAATGAAAAACGG
TTCGTCCTGGCCGTCCTGGTGCGGTTTCATGCTTGTTCCTCTTGGCGTTCATTCTCGGCGGCCGCCAGGG
CGTCGGCCTCGGTCAATGCGTCCTCACGGAAGGCACCGCGCCGCCTGGCCTCGGTGGGCGTCACTTCCTC
GCTGCGCTCAAGTGCGCGGTACAGGGTCGAGCGATGCACGCCAAGCAGTGCAGCCGCCTCTTTCACGGTG
CGGCCTTCCTGGTCGATCAGCTCGCGGGCGTGCGCGATCTGTGCCGGGGTGAGGGTAGGGCGGGGGCCAA
ACTTCACGCCTCGGGCCTTGGCGGCCTCGCGCCCGCTCCGGGTGCGGTCGATGATTAGGGAACGCTCGAA
CTCGGCAATGCCGGCGAACACGGTCAACACCATGCGGCCGGCCGGCGTGGTGGTGTCGGCCCACGGCTCT
GCCAGGCTACGCAGGCCCGCGCCGGCCTCCTGGATGCGCTCGGCAATGTCCAGTAGGTCGCGGGTGCTGC
GGGCCAGGCGGTCTAGCCTGGTCACTGTCACAACGTCGCCAGGGCGTAGGTGGTCAAGCATCCTGGCCAG
CTCCGGGCGGTCGCGCCTGGTGCCGGTGATCTTCTCGGAAAACAGCTTGGTGCAGCCGGCCGCGTGCAGT
TCGGCCCGTTGGTTGGTCAAGTCCTGGTCGTCGGTGCTGACGCGGGCATAGCCCAGCAGGCCAGCGGCGG
CGCTCTTGTTCATGGCGTAATGTCTCCGGTTCTAGTCGCAAGTATTCTACTTTATGCGACTAAAACACGC
GACAAGAAAACGCCAGGAAAAGGGCAGGGCGGCAGCCTGTCGCGTAACTTAGGACTTGTGCGACATGTCG
TTTTCAGAAGACGGCTGCACTGAACGTCAGAAGCCGACTGCACTATAGCAGCGGAGGGGTTGGATCAAAG
TACTTTGATCCCGAGGGGAACCCTGTGGTTGGCATGCACATACAAATGGACGAACGGATAAACCT
Features (pLannotate 1.2.2; 31 found; start..end, strand, type, name):
     54..78      -  misc_feature   RB T-DNA repeat: right border repeat from nopaline C58 T-DNA
    144..298     -  CDS            lacZα (fragment): LacZα fragment of β-galactosidase; lacZ fragment
    301..321     -  misc_feature   MCS (fragment): pUC18/19 multiple cloning site
    812..1153    +  promoter       CaMV 35S promoter: strong constitutive promoter from cauliflower mosaic virus
   1179..1303    +  protein_bind   attR1: mutant version of attR; recombination site for the Gateway® LR reaction LR Clonase™
   1340..1370    +  promoter       lac UV5 promoter: E. coli lac promoter with an "up" mutation
   1394..1423    +  promoter       cat promoter (fragment): promoter of the E. coli cat gene encoding chloramphenicol acetyltransferase
   1424..2083    +  CDS            CmR: chloramphenicol acetyltransferase; cat; confers resistance to chloramphenicol
   2262..2420    +  CDS            ccdA (fragment): CCDA_ECO57 - Also known as H, letA. Experimental evidence at protein level: Swiss-Prot protein existence level 1. Antitoxin component of a type II toxin-antitoxin (TA) system which inhibits the post-segregational killing (PSK) of plasmid-free cells, also referred to as a plasmid addiction system. Binds to and blocks the activity of CcdB; will also remove bound CcdB protein from the CcdB-GyrA complex by forming a CcdA-CcdB complex, a process termed rejuvenation. Functions as a transcriptional corepressor for the ccdAB operon, repression also requires CcdB (By similarity). From Escherichia coli
   2425..2730    +  CDS            ccdB: CcdB, a bacterial toxin that poisons DNA gyrase; ccdB; Plasmids containing the ccdB gene cannot be propagated in standard E. coli strains.
   2771..2895    -  protein_bind   attR2: mutant version of attR; recombination site for the Gateway® LR reaction LR Clonase™
   2912..3631    +  CDS            EGFP: the original enhanced GFP (Yang et al., 1996) mammalian codon-optimized
   3656..3908    +  terminator     NOS terminator: nopaline synthase terminator and poly(A) signal
   3964..3986    -  protein_bind   lac operator (fragment): The lac repressor binds to the lac operator to inhibit transcription in E. coli. This inhibition can be relieved by adding lactose or isopropyl-β-D-thiogalactopyranoside (IPTG). lac repressor encoded by lacI
   3990..4020    -  promoter       lac promoter: promoter for the E. coli lac operon
   4035..4056    -  protein_bind   CAP binding site: CAP binding activates transcription in the presence of cAMP. E. coli catabolite activator protein
   4092..4344    -  terminator     NOS terminator: nopaline synthase terminator and poly(A) signal
   4495..5520    -  CDS            HygR: aminoglycoside phosphotransferase from E. coli; aph(4)-Ia; confers resistance to hygromycin
   5572..5751    -  promoter       NOS promoter: nopaline synthase promoter
   5831..6160    -  CDS            tnpA (fragment): TN5P_ECOLX - Also known as tnp. Experimental evidence at protein level: Swiss-Prot protein existence level 1. Mediates transposition of transposon Tn5 by a 'cut and paste' mechanism. First, the monomeric transposase binds the 19 bp inverted DNA repeats flanking the transposon. Then, dimerization of the DNA- bound transposase creates a synaptic DNA complex. After nicking of the first DNA strand, excision of the transposon proceeds through a series of intermediates. The transposase then mediates the insertion of the transposon at a new site by strand transfer. The activity of the wild- type tran
   6257..6281    -  misc_feature   LB T-DNA repeat: left border repeat from nopaline C58 T-DNA
   6540..6563    +  promoter       Pc promoter (fragment): intI1 (promoter lies within the coding sequence); class 1 integron promoter
   6739..6795    +  CDS            GmR (fragment): gentamycin acetyltransferase; aacC1; confers resistance to gentamycin
   6806..7593    +  CDS            SmR (fragment): aminoglycoside adenylyltransferase (Murphy, 1985); aadA; confers resistance to spectinomycin and streptomycin
   7839..8427    +  rep_origin     ori: high-copy-number ColE1/pMB1/pBR322/pUC origin of replication
   8613..8753    -  misc_feature   bom: basis of mobility region from pBR322
   8855..8894    -  CDS            rop (fragment): Rop protein, which maintains plasmids at low copy number; rop
   9097..9291    -  rep_origin     pVS1 oriV: origin of replication for the Pseudomonas plasmid pVS1 (Heeb et al., 2000)
   9357..10430   -  CDS            pVS1 RepA: replication protein from the Pseudomonas plasmid pVS1 (Heeb et al., 2000)
  10859..11488   -  CDS            pVS1 StaA: stability protein from the Pseudomonas plasmid pVS1 (Heeb et al., 2000)
  12048..12449   -  CDS            Y4CG_SINFN (fragment): Protein inferred from homology: Swiss-Prot protein existence level 3. From Sinorhizobium fredii (strain NBRC 101917 / NGR234).
