[The description below was written by a language model from this plasmid's Addgene catalogue record and pLannotate feature annotations shown in this document.]
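Description:
pGWB505 is an empty Gateway-compatible binary vector for plant expression, built on the pPZP221 backbone, from which the gentamicin resistance marker was removed and replaced by a hygromycin marker. It is designed to fuse a gene of interest at its C-terminus to sGFP under the CaMV 35S promoter. The full depositor sequence is about 12.7 kb. Outside the T-DNA, the backbone carries a ColE1/pBR322-type origin with a bom site for replication in E. coli. It also carries the pVS1 oriV, RepA and StaA functions, which allow stable replication in Agrobacterium. An aadA gene provides spectinomycin selection in bacteria. Short remnants of the gentamicin gene, rop and a Tn5 transposase are annotated as fragments.

Between the nopaline-type right and left T-DNA border repeats lie two plant cassettes. The first consists of the CaMV 35S promoter followed by an attR1–attR2 Gateway destination cassette containing a chloramphenicol resistance gene and the ccdB gyrase toxin. Downstream of it are a GFP coding sequence (annotated by similarity as EGFP and described in the record as sGFP) and a NOS terminator. An LR reaction with an entry clone swaps the CmR–ccdB segment for the chosen open reading frame, placing it in front of GFP. Loss of ccdB counterselects unrecombined vector, which is why the empty plasmid must be kept in a ccdB-tolerant strain under chloramphenicol and spectinomycin. The second cassette, in the opposite orientation near the left border, is NOS promoter–hygromycin phosphotransferase–NOS terminator, used to select transformed plant cells. The vector is typically used for Agrobacterium-mediated transformation to express GFP fusion proteins constitutively in transgenic plants, for purposes such as localization studies.
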