Addgene plasmid #74847: pGWB505
Purpose: (Empty Backbone) Gateway cloning compatible binary vector for C-terminal fusion with sGFP (CaMV35S promoter).
Depositing lab: Tsuyoshi Nakagawa. Depositing organization: Shimane University. Publication: Improved Gateway binary vectors: high-performance vectors for creation of fusion constructs in transgenic analysis of plants. Nakagawa T, Suzuki T, Murata S, Nakamura S, Hino T, Maeo K, Tabata R, Kawai T, Tanaka K, Niwa Y, Watanabe Y, Nakamura K, Kimura T, Ishiguro S. Biosci Biotechnol Biochem. 2007 Aug;71(8):2095-100. Epub 2007 Aug 7. 10.1271/bbb.70216 PubMed 17690442.
Backbone
  Vector backbone: pPZP221
  Backbone manufacturer: Hajdukiewicz P., Svab Z. and Maliga P.
  Backbone size (bp): 8500
  Modifications to backbone: gentamycin-resistant marker was removed and hygromycin-resistant marker (NOS promoter:HPT:NOS terminator) was inserted
  Vector type: Plant Expression
  Promoter: CaMV35S
  Selectable markers: Hygromycin
Growth in bacteria
  Bacterial resistance: Chloramphenicol and Spectinomycin, 25 & 50 μg/mL
  Growth temperature: 37°C
  Growth strain: ccdB Survival
  Copy number: High Copy
Gene/Insert
  Cloning method: Gateway Cloning
Terms and licenses: Academic/Nonprofit Terms; Industry Terms: Not Available to Industry
How to cite: pGWB505 was a gift from Tsuyoshi Nakagawa (Addgene plasmid # 74847 ; http://n2t.net/addgene:74847 ; RRID:Addgene_74847)
