>Addgene plasmid #74847 | pGWB505 | addgene partial sequence | sequence record 152844 | ccdB-Fwd 5'-GCATGATGACCACCGATATG-3'
GGCTGATCTCAGCCACCGCGAAAATGACATCAAAAACGCCATTAACCTGATGTTCTGGGGAATATAAATG
TCAGGCTCCCTTATACACAGCCAGTCTGCAGGTCGACCATAGTGACTGGATATGTTGTGTTTTACAGTAT
TATGTAGTCTGTTTTTTATGCAAAATCTAATTTAATATATTGATATTTATATCATTTTACGTTTCTCGTT
CAGCTTTCTTGTACAAAGTGGTTCGATCTAGAGGATCCATGGTGAGCAAGGGCGAGGAGCTGTTCACCGG
GGTGGTGCCCATCCTGGTCGAGCTGGACGGCGACGTAAACGGCCACAAGTTCAGCGTGTCCGGCGAGGGC
GAGGGCGATGCCACCTACGGCAAGCTGACCCTGAAGTTCATCTGCACCACCGGCAAGCTGCCCGTGCCCT
GGCCCACCCTCGTGACCACCTTCACCTACGGCGTGCAGTGCTTCAGCCGCTACCCCGACCACATGAAGCA
GCACGACTTCTTCAAGTCCGCCATGCCCGAAGGCTACGTCCAGGAGCGCACCATCTTCTTCAAGGACGAC
GGCAACTACAAGACCCGCGCCGAGGTGAAGTTCGAGGGCGACACCCTGGTGAACCGCATCGAGCTGAAGG
GCATCGACTTCAAGGAGGACGGCAACATCCTGGGGCACAAGCTGGAGTACAACTACAACAGCCACAACGT
CTATATCATGGCCGACAAGCAGAAGAACGGCATCAAGGTGAACTTCAAGATCCGCCACAACATCGAGGAC
GGCAGCGTGCAGCTCGCCGA
